>Addgene plasmid #22275 | pAL149 | addgene full sequence | sequence record 207638 | Addgene NGS Result
GACGGATCGGGAGATCTCCCGATCCCCTATGGTGCACTCTCAGTACAATCTGCTCTGATGCCGCATAGTT
AAGCCAGTATCTGCTCCCTGCTTGTGTGTTGGAGGTCGCTGAGTAGTGCGCGAGCAAAATTTAAGCTACA
ACAAGGCAAGGCTTGACCGACAATTGCATGAAGAATCTGCTTAGGGTTAGGCGTTTTGCGCTGCTTCGCG
ATGTACGGGCCAGATATACGCGTTGACATTGATTATTGACTAGTTATTAATAGTAATCAATTACGGGGTC
ATTAGTTCATAGCCCATATATGGAGTTCCGCGTTACATAACTTACGGTAAATGGCCCGCCTGGCTGACCG
CCCAACGACCCCCGCCCATTGACGTCAATAATGACGTATGTTCCCATAGTAACGCCAATAGGGACTTTCC
ATTGACGTCAATGGGTGGAGTATTTACGGTAAACTGCCCACTTGGCAGTACATCAAGTGTATCATATGCC
AAGTACGCCCCCTATTGACGTCAATGACGGTAAATGGCCCGCCTGGCATTATGCCCAGTACATGACCTTA
TGGGACTTTCCTACTTGGCAGTACATCTACGTATTAGTCATCGCTATTACCATGGTGATGCGGTTTTGGC
AGTACATCAATGGGCGTGGATAGCGGTTTGACTCACGGGGATTTCCAAGTCTCCACCCCATTGACGTCAA
TGGGAGTTTGTTTTGGCACCAAAATCAACGGGACTTTCCAAAATGTCGTAACAACTCCGCCCCATTGACG
CAAATGGGCGGTAGGCGTGTACGGTGGGAGGTCTATATAAGCAGAGCTCTCTGGCTAACTAGAGAACCCA
CTGCTTACTGGCTTATCGAAATTAATACGACTCACTATAGGGAGACCCAAGCTTGGTACCATGGTTTCCG
GAGTCGGGGGTAGTGGCGGTGGCCGTGGCGGTGGCCGTGGCGGAGAAGAAGAACCGTCGTCAAGTCACAC
TCCTAATAACCGAAGAGGAGGAGAACAAGCTCAATCGTCGGGAACGAAATCTCTCAGACCAAGAAGCAAC
ACTGAATCAATGAGCAAAGCAATTCAACAGTACACCGTCGACGCAAGACTCCACGCCGTTTTCGAACAAT
CCGGCGAATCAGGGAAATCATTCGACTACTCACAATCACTCAAAACGACGACGTACGGTTCCTCTGTACC
TGAGCAACAGATCACAGCTTATCTCTCTCGAATCCAGCGAGGTGGTTACATTCAGCCTTTCGGATGTATG
ATCGCCGTCGATGAATCCAGTTTCCGGATCATCGGTTACAGTGAAAACGCCAGAGAAATGTTAGGGATTA
TGCCTCAATCTGTTCCTACTCTTGAGAAACCTGAGATTCTAGCTATGGGAACTGATGTGAGATCTTTGTT
CACTTCTTCGAGCTCGATTCTACTCGAGCGTGCTTTCGTTGCTCGAGAGATTACCTTGTTAAATCCGGTT
TGGATCCATTCCAAGAATACTGGTAAACCGTTTTACGCCATTCTTCATAGGATTGATGTTGGTGTTGTTA
TTGATTTAGAGCCAGCTAGAACTGAAGATCCTGCGCTTTCTATTGCTGGTGCTGTTCAATCGCAGAAACT
CGCGGTTCGTGCGATTTCTCAGTTACAGGCTCTTCCTGGTGGAGATATTAAGCTTTTGTGTGACACTGTC
GTGGAAAGTGTGAGGGACTTGACTGGTTATGATCGTGTTATGGTTTATAAGTTTCATGAAGATGAGCATG
GAGAAGTTGTAGCTGAGAGTAAACGAGACGATTTAGAGCCTTATATTGGACTGCATTATCCTGCTACTGA
TATTCCTCAAGCGTCAAGGTTCTTGTTTAAGCAGAACCGTGTCCGAATGATAGTAGATTGCAATGCCACA
CCTGTTCTTGTGGTCCAGGACGATAGGCTAACTCAGTCTATGTGCTTGGTTGGTTCTACTCTTAGGGCTC
CTCATGGTTGTCACTCTCAGTATATGGCTAACATGGGATCTATTGCGTCTTTAGCAATGGCGGTTATAAT
CAATGGAAATGAAGATGATGGGAGCAATGTAGCTAGTGGAAGAAGCTCGATGAGGCTTTGGGGTTTGGTT
GTTTGCCATCACACTTCTTCTCGCTGCATACCGTTTCCGCTAAGGTATGCTTGTGAGTTTTTGATGCAGG
CTTTCGGTTTACAGTTAAACATGGAATTGCAGTTAGCTTTGCAAATGTCAGAGAAACGCGTTTTGAGAAC
GCAGACACTGTTATGTGATATGCTTCTGCGTGACTCGCCTGCTGGAATTGTTACACAGAGTCCCAGTATC
ATGGACTTAGTGAAATGTGACGGTGCAGCATTTCTTTACCACGGGAAGTATTACCCGTTGGGTGTTGCTC
CTAGTGAAGTTCAGATAAAAGATGTTGTGGAGTGGTTGCTTGCGAATCATGCGGATTCAACCGGATTAAG
CACTGATAGTTTAGGCGATGCGGGGTATCCCGGTGCAGCTGCGTTAGGGGATGCTGTGTGCGGTATGGCA
GTTGCATATATCACAAAAAGAGACTTTCTTTTTTGGTTTCGATCTCACACTGCGAAAGAAATCAAATGGG
GAGGCGCTAAGCATCATCCGGAGGATAAAGATGATGGGCAACGAATGCATCCTCGTTCGTCCTTTCAGGC
TTTTCTTGAAGTTGTTAAGAGCCGGAGTCAGCCATGGGAAACTGCGGAAATGGATGCGATTCACTCGCTC
CAGCTTATTCTGAGAGACTCTTTTAAAGAATCTGAGGCGGCTATGAACTCTAAAGTTGTGGATGGTGTGG
TTCAGCCATGTAGGGATATGGCGGGGGAACAGGGGATTGATGAGTTAGGTGCAGTTGCAAGAGAGATGGT
TAGGCTCATTGAGACTGCAACTGTTCCTATATTCGCTGTGGATGCCGGAGGCTGCATCAATGGATGGAAC
GCTAAGATTGCAGAGTTGACAGGTCTCTCAGTTGAAGAAGCTATGGGGAAGTCTCTGGTTTCTGATTTAA
TATACAAAGAGAATGAAGCAACTGTCAATAAGCTTCTTTCTCGTGCTTTGAGAGGGGACGAGGAAAAGAA
TGTGGAGGTTAAGCTGAAAACTTTCAGCCCCGAACTACAAGGGAAAGCAGTTTTTGTGGTTGTGAATGCT
TGTTCCAGCAAGGACTACTTGAACAACATTGTCGGCGTTTGTTTTGTTGGACAAGACGTTACTAGTCAGA
AAATCGTAATGGATAAGTTCATCAACATACAAGGAGATTACAAGGCTATTGTACATAGCCCAAACCCTCT
AATCCCGCCAATTTTTGCTGCTGACGAGAACACGTGCTGCCTGGAATGGAACATGGCGATGGAAAAGCTT
ACGGGTTGGTCTCGCAGTGAAGTGATTGGGAAAATGATTGTCGGGGAAGTGTTTGGGAGCTGTTGCATGC
TAAAGGGTCCTGATGCTTTAACCAAGTTCATGATTGTATTGCATAATGCGATTGGTGGCCAAGATACGGA
TAAGTTCCCTTTCCCATTCTTTGACCGCAATGGGAAGTTTGTTCAGGCTCTATTGACTGCAAACAAGCGG
GTTAGCCTCGAGGGAAAGGTTATTGGGGCTTTCTGTTTCTTGCAAATCCCGAGCGAATTCGATAGTGCTG
GTAGTGCTGGTAGTGCTGGTACTAGTATGGTGAGCAAGGGCGAGGAGGATAACATGGCCATCATCAAGGA
GTTCATGCGCTTCAAGGTGCACATGGAGGGCTCCGTGAACGGCCACGAGTTCGAGATCGAGGGCGAGGGC
GAGGGCCGCCCCTACGAGGGCACCCAGACCGCCAAGCTGAAGGTGACCAAGGGTGGCCCCCTGCCCTTCG
CCTGGGACATCCTGTCCCCTCAGTTCATGTACGGCTCCAAGGCCTACGTGAAGCACCCCGCCGACATCCC
CGACTACTTGAAGCTGTCCTTCCCCGAGGGCTTCAAGTGGGAGCGCGTGATGAACTTCGAGGACGGCGGC
GTGGTGACCGTGACCCAGGACTCCTCCCTGCAGGACGGCGAGTTCATCTACAAGGTGAAGCTGCGCGGCA
CCAACTTCCCCTCCGACGGCCCCGTAATGCAGAAGAAGACCATGGGCTGGGAGGCCTCCTCCGAGCGGAT
GTACCCCGAGGACGGCGCCCTGAAGGGCGAGATCAAGCAGAGGCTGAAGCTGAAGGACGGCGGCCACTAC
GACGCTGAGGTCAAGACCACCTACAAGGCCAAGAAGCCCGTGCAGCTGCCCGGCGCCTACAACGTCAACA
TCAAGTTGGACATCACCTCCCACAACGAGGACTACACCATCGTGGAACAGTACGAACGCGCCGAGGGCCG
CCACTCCACCGGCGGCATGGACGAGCTGTACAAGGCTAGCGGTAAAAAGAAGAAAAAGAAGTCAAAGACA
AAGTGTGTAATTATGTAAGCGGCCGCTCGAGCATGCATCTAGAGGGCCCTATTCTATAGTGTCACCTAAA
TGCTAGAGCTCGCTGATCAGCCTCGACTGTGCCTTCTAGTTGCCAGCCATCTGTTGTTTGCCCCTCCCCC
GTGCCTTCCTTGACCCTGGAAGGTGCCACTCCCACTGTCCTTTCCTAATAAAATGAGGAAATTGCATCGC
ATTGTCTGAGTAGGTGTCATTCTATTCTGGGGGGTGGGGTGGGGCAGGACAGCAAGGGGGAGGATTGGGA
AGACAATAGCAGGCATGCTGGGGATGCGGTGGGCTCTATGGCTTCTGAGGCGGAAAGAACCAGCTGGGGC
TCTAGGGGGTATCCCC
[124 nt withheld, positions 4777-4900]
C
[91 nt withheld, positions 4902-4992]
A
[49 nt withheld, positions 4994-5042]
CCTTTGACGTTGGAGTCCACGTTCTTT
[37 nt withheld, positions 5070-5106]
ACCCTATCTCGGTCTATTCTTTTGATTTATAAGGGATTTTGCCGATTTCGGCCTATTGGTTAAAAAATGA
GCTGATTTAACAAAAATTTAACGCGAATTAATTCTGTGGAATGTGTGTCAGTTAGGGTGTGGAAAGTCCC
CAGGCTCCCCAGCAGGCAGAAGTATGCAAAGCATGCATCTCAATTAGTCAGCAACCAGGTGTGGAAAGTC
CCCAGGCTCCCCAGCAGGCAGAAGTATGCAAAGCATGCATCTCAATTAGTCAGCAACCATAGTCCCGCCC
CTAACTCCGCCCATCCCGCCCCTAACTCCGCCCAGTTCCGCCCATTCTCCGCCCCATGGCTGACTAATTT
TTTTTATTTATGCAGAGGCCGAGGCCGCCTCTGCCTCTGAGCTATTCCAGAAGTAGTGAGGAGGCTTTTT
TGGAGGCCTAGGCTTTTGCAAAAAGCTCCCGGGAGCTTGTATATCCATTTTCGGATCTGATCAAGAGACA
GGATGAGGATCGTTTCGCATGATTGAACAAGATGGATTGCACGCAGGTTCTCCGGCCGCTTGGGTGGAGA
GGCTATTCGGCTATGACTGGGCACAACAGACAATCGGCTGCTCTGATGCCGCCGTGTTCCGGCTGTCAGC
GCAGGGGCGCCCGGTTCTTTTTGTCAAGACCGACCTGTCCGGTGCCCTGAATGAACTGCAGGACGAGGCA
GCGCGGCTATCGTGGCTGGCCACGACGGGCGTTCCTTGCGCAGCTGTGCTCGACGTTGTCACTGAAGCGG
GAAGGGACTGGCTGCTATTGGGCGAAGTGCCGGGGCAGGATCTCCTGTCATCTCACCTTGCTCCTGCCGA
GAAAGTATCCATCATGGCTGATGCAATGCGGCGGCTGCATACGCTTGATCCGGCTACCTGCCCATTCGAC
CACCAAGCGAAACATCGCATCGAGCGAGCACGTACTCGGATGGAAGCCGGTCTTGTCGATCAGGATGATC
TGGACGAAGAGCATCAGGGGCTCGCGCCAGCCGAACTGTTCGCCAGGCTCAAGGCGCGCATGCCCGACGG
CGAGGATCTCGTCGTGACCCATGGCGATGCCTGCTTGCCGAATATCATGGTGGAAAATGGCCGCTTTTCT
GGATTCATCGACTGTGGCCGGCTGGGTGTGGCGGACCGCTATCAGGACATAGCGTTGGCTACCCGTGATA
TTGCTGAAGAGCTTGGCGGCGAATGGGCTGACCGCTTCCTCGTGCTTTACGGTATCGCCGCTCCCGATTC
GCAGCGCATCGCCTTCTATCGCCTTCTTGACGAGTTCTTCTGAGCGGGACTCTGGGGTTCGAAATGACCG
ACCAAGCGACGCCCAACCTGCCATCACGAGATTTCGATTCCACCGCCGCCTTCTATGAAAGGTTGGGCTT
CGGAATCGTTTTCCGGGACGCCGGCTGGATGATCCTCCAGCGCGGGGATCTCATGCTGGAGTTCTTCGCC
CACCCCAACTTGTTTATTGCAGCTTATAATGGTTACAAATAAAGCAATAGCATCACAAATTTCACAAATA
AAGCATTTTTTTCACTGCATTCTAGTTGTGGTTTGTCCAAACTCATCAATGTATCTTATCATGTCTGTAT
ACCGTCGACCTCTAGCTAGAGCTTGGCGTAATCATGGTCATAGCTGTTTCCTGTGTGAAATTGTTATCCG
CTCACAATTCCACACAACATACGAGCCGGAAGCATAAAGTGTAAAGCCTGGGGTGCCTAATGAGTGAGCT
AACTCACATTAATTGCGTTGCGCTCACTGCCCGCTTTCCAGTCGGGAAACCTGTCGTGCCAGCTGCATTA
ATGAATCGGCCAACGCGCGGGGAGAGGCGGTTTGCGTATTGGGCGCTCTTCCGCTTCCTCGCTCACTGAC
TCGCTGCGCTCGGTCGTTCGGCTGCGGCGAGCGGTATCAGCTCACTCAAAGGCGGTAATACGGTTATCCA
CAGAATCAGGGGATAACGCAGGAAAGAACATGTGAGCAAAAGGCCAGCAAAAGGCCAGGAACCGTAAAAA
GGCCGCGTTGCTGGCGTTTTTCCATAGGCTCCGCCCCCCTGACGAGCATCACAAAAATCGACGCTCAAGT
CAGAGGTGGCGAAACCCGACAGGACTATAAAGATACCAGGCGTTTCCCCCTGGAAGCTCCCTCGTGCGCT
CTCCTGTTCCGACCCTGCCGCTTACCGGATACCTGTCCGCCTTTCTCCCTTCGGGAAGCGTGGCGCTTTC
TCATAGCTCACGCTGTAGGTATCTCAGTTCGGTGTAGGTCGTTCGCTCCAAGCTGGGCTGTGTGCACGAA
CCCCCCGTTCAGCCCGACCGCTGCGCCTTATCCGGTAACTATCGTCTTGAGTCCAACCCGGTAAGACACG
ACTTATCGCCACTGGCAGCAGCCACTGGTAACAGGATTAGCAGAGCGAGGTATGTAGGCGGTGCTACAGA
GTTCTTGAAGTGGTGGCCTAACTACGGCTACACTAGAAGAACAGTATTTGGTATCTGCGCTCTGCTGAAG
CCAGTTACCTTCGGAAAAAGAGTTGGTAGCTCTTGATCCGGCAAACAAACCACCGCTGGTAGCGGTGGTT
TTTTTGTTTGCAAGCAGCAGATTACGCGCAGAAAAAAAGGATCTCAAGAAGATCCTTTGATCTTTTCTAC
GGGGTCTGACGCTCAGTGGAACGAAAACTCACGTTAAGGGATTTTGGTCATGAGATTATCAAAAAGGATC
TTCACCTAGATCCTTTTAAATTAAAAATGAAGTTTTAAATCAATCTAAAGTATATATGAGTAAACTTGGT
CTGACAGTTACCAATGCTTAATCAGTGAGGCACCTATCTCAGCGATCTGTCTATTTCGTTCATCCATAGT
TGCCTGACTCCCCGTCGTGTAGATAACTACGATACGGGAGGGCTTACCATCTGGCCCCAGTGCTGCAATG
ATACCGCGAGACCCACGCTCACCGGCTCCAGATTTATCAGCAATAAACCAGCCAGCCGGAAGGGCCGAGC
GCAGAAGTGGTCCTGCAACTTTATCCGCCTCCATCCAGTCTATTAATTGTTGCCGGGAAGCTAGAGTAAG
TAGTTCGCCAGTTAATAGTTTGCGCAACGTTGTTGCCATTGCTACAGGCATCGTGGTGTCACGCTCGTCG
TTTGGTATGGCTTCATTCAGCTCCGGTTCCCAACGATCAAGGCGAGTTACATGATCCCCCATGTTGTGCA
AAAAAGCGGTTAGCTCCTTCGGTCCTCCGATCGTTGTCAGAAGTAAGTTGGCCGCAGTGTTATCACTCAT
GGTTATGGCAGCACTGCATAATTCTCTTACTGTCATGCCATCCGTAAGATGCTTTTCTGTGACTGGTGAG
TACTCAACCAAGTCATTCTGAGAATAGTGTATGCGGCGACCGAGTTGCTCTTGCCCGGCGTCAATACGGG
ATAATACCGCGCCACATAGCAGAACTTTAAAAGTGCTCATCATTGGAAAACGTTCTTCGGGGCGAAAACT
CTCAAGGATCTTACCGCTGTTGAGATCCAGTTCGATGTAACCCACTCGTGCACCCAACTGATCTTCAGCA
TCTTTTACTTTCACCAGCGTTTCTGGGTGAGCAAAAACAGGAAGGCAAAATGCCGCAAAAAAGGGAATAA
GGGCGACACGGAAATGTTGAATACTCATACTCTTCCTTTTTCAATATTATTGAAGCATTTATCAGGGTTA
TTGTCTCATGAGCGGATACATATTTGAATGTATTTAGAAAAATAAACAAATAGGGGTTCCGCGCACATTT
CCCCGAAAAGTGCCACCTGACGTC
Features (pLannotate 1.2.2; 23 found; start..end, strand, type, name):
     28..80      -  misc_feature   bom (fragment): basis of mobility region from pBR322
    235..614     +  enhancer       CMV enhancer: human cytomegalovirus immediate early enhancer
    615..818     +  promoter       CMV promoter: human cytomegalovirus (CMV) immediate early promoter
    814..847     +  LTR            5' LTR (truncated) (fragment): truncated 5' long terminal repeat (LTR) from HIV-1
    863..881     +  promoter       T7 promoter: promoter for bacteriophage T7 RNA polymerase
    901..3624    +  CDS            PHYB (fragment): PHYB_ARATH - Also known as HY3 From Arabidopsis thaliana (Mouse-ear cress).
   3667..4374    +  CDS            mCherry: mCherry is a basic (constitutively fluorescent) red fluorescent protein published in 2004, derived from Discosoma sp.. It is reported to be a very rapidly-maturing monomer with low acid sensitivity.
   4381..4428    +  CDS            K-Ras (fragment): human small GTPase proto-oncoprotein
   4463..4481    -  promoter       SP6 promoter: promoter for bacteriophage SP6 RNA polymerase
   4507..4731    +  polyA_signal   bGH poly(A) signal: bovine growth hormone polyadenylation signal
   4735..4756    +  promoter       SV40 promoter (fragment): SV40 enhancer and early promoter
   4777..5205    +  rep_origin     f1 ori (sequence partly withheld): f1 bacteriophage origin of replication; arrow indicates direction of (+) strand synthesis
   5219..5548    +  promoter       SV40 promoter: SV40 enhancer and early promoter
   5615..6406    +  CDS            neo: KKA2_KLEPN - Also known as kan, nptII. Experimental evidence at protein level: Swiss-Prot protein existence level 1. Resistance to kanamycin, neomycin, paromomycin, ribostamycin, butirosin and gentamicin B. From Klebsiella pneumoniae.
   6430..6588    +  CDS            ble (fragment): BLE_KLEPN - Experimental evidence at protein level: Swiss-Prot protein existence level 1. Binding protein with a strong affinity to the bleomycin family of antibiotics. Binds to CL990; an antimitotic-antibiotic compound. From Klebsiella pneumoniae.
   6583..6704    +  polyA_signal   SV40 poly(A) signal: SV40 polyadenylation signal
   6777..6793    -  protein_bind   lac operator: The lac repressor binds to the lac operator to inhibit transcription in E. coli. This inhibition can be relieved by adding lactose or isopropyl-β-D-thiogalactopyranoside (IPTG). lac repressor encoded by lacI
   6801..6831    -  promoter       lac promoter: promoter for the E. coli lac operon
   6846..6867    -  protein_bind   CAP binding site: CAP binding activates transcription in the presence of cAMP. E. coli catabolite activator protein
   6880..6972    -  CDS            lacI (fragment): lac repressor; lacI; The lac repressor binds to the lac operator to inhibit transcription in E. coli. This inhibition can be relieved by adding lactose or isopropyl-β-D-thiogalactopyranoside (IPTG).
   7155..7743    -  rep_origin     ori: high-copy-number ColE1/pMB1/pBR322/pUC origin of replication
   7914..8774    -  CDS            AmpR: β-lactamase; bla; confers resistance to ampicillin, carbenicillin, and related antibiotics
   8775..8879    -  promoter       AmpR promoter: bla
