[The description below was written by a language model from this plasmid's Addgene catalogue record and pLannotate feature annotations shown in this document.]
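Description:
pAL149 is a mammalian expression plasmid built on the pcDNA3.1 backbone, about 8.9 kb in total, that encodes one half of a light-switchable protein recruitment system. It replicates in E. coli from a high-copy ColE1/pUC-type origin under ampicillin selection (AmpR with its own bla promoter). It also carries an f1 origin for single-stranded DNA production. For stable selection in mammalian cells, an SV40 early promoter drives a neomycin phosphotransferase gene followed by the SV40 polyadenylation signal, conferring G418 resistance.

The payload sits between the KpnI and NotI cloning sites. The human CMV immediate-early enhancer and promoter drive its transcription, which is terminated by the bovine growth hormone poly(A) signal. The open reading frame encodes residues 1–908 of Arabidopsis thaliana phytochrome B. This is fused at its C terminus to the monomeric red fluorescent protein mCherry, followed by a short C-terminal segment of K-Ras4B that supplies a prenylation signal. Lipid modification of this tail anchors the fusion at the plasma membrane, and mCherry allows its expression and localisation to be followed by microscopy. T7 and SP6 promoters flank the insert as standard backbone elements. Small annotated fragments, such as the HIV-1 LTR, ble, lacI and lac promoter/operator hits, appear to be backbone remnants or partial matches rather than functional parts of the design.

According to the record, the construct is used to place PhyB on the plasma membrane so that red light induces recruitment of a PIF-tagged partner protein to that site. This allows spatiotemporal optical control of cell signalling. The PIF partner is supplied from a separate construct that this record does not describe.
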