Addgene plasmid #22275: pAL149
Purpose: Expresses PhyB-mCherry with prenylation sequence from Kras, for red-light-induced recruitment of PIF to the plasma membrane
Depositing lab: Christopher Voigt. Publication: Spatiotemporal control of cell signalling using a light-switchable protein interaction. Levskaya A, Weiner OD, Lim WA, Voigt CA. Nature. 2009 Oct 15;461(7266):997-1001. 10.1038/nature08446 PubMed 19749742.
Backbone
  Vector backbone: pcDNA3.1
  Backbone manufacturer: Invitrogen
  Backbone size w/o insert (bp): 5400
  Vector type: Mammalian Expression, Synthetic Biology
  Selectable markers: Neomycin (select with G418)
Growth in bacteria
  Bacterial resistance: Ampicillin, 100 μg/mL
  Growth temperature: 37°C
  Growth strain: DH5alpha
  Copy number: High Copy
Gene/Insert
  Gene/Insert name: PhyB(1-908) (alt name: phyB)
  Species: A. thaliana (mustard weed)
  Insert size (bp): 3542
  Entrez Gene: PHYB (a.k.a. AT2G18790, HY3, MSF3.17, MSF3_17, OOP1, OUT OF PHASE 1, PHYTOCHROME B, phytochrome B)
  Promoter: CMV
  Tag / fusion protein: mCherry-Kras4BCT (prenylation sequence) (C terminal on insert)
  Cloning method: Restriction Enzyme; 5′ cloning site Kpn1 (not destroyed); 3′ cloning site Not1 (not destroyed)
  Sequencing primers: 5′ CMV-F; 3′ BGH-rev
Terms and licenses: Academic/Nonprofit Terms; Industry Terms: Not Available to Industry
How to cite: pAL149 was a gift from Christopher Voigt (Addgene plasmid # 22275 ; http://n2t.net/addgene:22275 ; RRID:Addgene_22275)
