>Addgene plasmid #22275 | pAL149 | addgene partial sequence | sequence record 28093 | 22275 with mCherry-R
TCGCCCTCGCCCTCGATCTCGAACTCGTGGCCGTTCACGGAGCCCTCCATGTGCACCTTGAAGCGCATGA
ACTCCTTGATGATGGCCATGTTATCCTCCTCGCCCTTGCTCACCATACTAGTACCAGCACTACCAGCACT
ACCAGCACTATCGAATTCGCTCGGGATTTGCAAGAAACAGAAAGCCCCAATAACCTTTCCCTCGAGGCTA
ACCCGCTTGTTTGCAGTCAATAGAGCCTGAACAAACTTCCCATTGCGGTCAAAGAATGGGAAAGGGAACT
TATCCGTATCTTGGCCACCAATCGCATTATGCAATACAATCATGAACTTGGTTAAAGCATCAGGACCCTT
TAGCATGCAACAGCTCCCAAACACTTCCCCGACAATCATTTTCCCAATCACTTCACTGCGAGACCAACCC
GTAAGCTTTTCCATCGCCATGTTCCATTCCAGGCAGCACGTGTTCTCGTCAGCAGCAAAAATTGGCGGGA
TTAGAGGGTTTGGGCTATGTACAATAGCCTTGTAATCTCCTTGTATGTTGATGAACTTATCCATTACGAT
TTTCTGACTAGTAACGTCTTGTCCAACAAAACAAACGCCGACAATGTTGTTCAAGTAGTCCTTGCTGGAA
CAAGCATTCACAACCACAAAAACTGCTTTCCCTTGTAGTTCGGGGCTGAAAGTTTTCAGCTTAACCTCCA
CATTCTTTTCCTCGTCCCCTCTCAAAGCACGAGAAAGAAGCTTATTGACAGTTGCTT
