>Addgene plasmid #22275 | pAL149 | addgene partial sequence | sequence record 28094 | 22275 with mCherry-F
CGGATGTACCCCGAGGACGGCGCCCTGAAGGGCGAGATCAAGCAGAGGCTGAAGCTGAAGGACGGCGGCC
ACTACGACGCTGAGGTCAAGACCACCTACAAGGCCAAGAAGCCCGTGCAGCTGCCCGGCGCCTACAACGT
CAACATCAAGTTGGACATCACCTCCCACAACGAGGACTACACCATCGTGGAACAGTACGAACGCGCCGAG
GGCCGCCACTCCACCGGCGGCATGGACGAGCTGTACAAGGCTAGCGGTAAAAAGAAGAAAAAGAAGTCAA
AGACAAAGTGTGTAATTATGTAAGCGGCCGCTCGAGCATGCATCTAGAGGGCCCTATTCTATAGTGTCAC
CTAAATGCTAGAGCTCGCTGATCAGCCTCGACTGTGCCTTCTAGTTGCCAGCCATCTGTTGTTTGCCCCT
CCCCCGTGCCTTCCTTGACCCTGGAAGGTGCCACTCCCACTGTCCTTTCCTAATAAAATGAGGAAATTGC
ATCGCATTGTCTGAGTAGGTGTCATTCTATTCTGGGGGGTGGGGTGGGGCAGGACAGCAAGGGGGAGGAT
TGGGAAGACAATAGCAGGCATGCTGGGGATGCGGTGGGCTCTATGGCTTCTGAGGCGGAAAGAACCAGCT
GGGGCTCTAGGGGGTATCCCC
[124 nt withheld, positions 652-775]
C
[91 nt withheld, positions 777-867]
A
