>Addgene plasmid #22275 | pAL149 | addgene partial sequence | sequence record 135150 | CMV-F 5'-CGCAAATGGGCGGTAGGCGTG-3'
GAGAACCCACTGCTTACTGGCTTATCGAAATTAATACGACTCACTATAGGGAGACCCAAGCTTGGTACCA
TGGTTTCCGGAGTCGGGGGTAGTGGCGGTGGCCGTGGCGGTGGCCGTGGCGGAGAAGAAGAACCGTCGTC
AAGTCACACTCCTAATAACCGAAGAGGAGGAGAACAAGCTCAATCGTCGGGAACGAAATCTCTCAGACCA
AGAAGCAACACTGAATCAATGAGCAAAGCAATTCAACAGTACACCGTCGACGCAAGACTCCACGCCGTTT
TCGAACAATCCGGCGAATCAGGGAAATCATTCGACTACTCACAATCACTCAAAACGACGACGTACGGTTC
CTCTGTACCTGAGCAACAGATCACAGCTTATCTCTCTCGAATCCAGCGAGGTGGTTACATTCAGCCTTTC
GGATGTATGATCGCCGTCGATGAATCCAGTTTCCGGATCATCGGTTACAGTGAAAACGCCAGAGAAATGT
TAGGGATTATGCCTCAATCTGTTCCTACTCTTGAGAAACCTGAGATTCTAGCTATGGGAACTGATGTGAG
ATCTTTGTTCACTTCTTCGAGCTCGATTCTACTCGAGCGTGCTTTCGTTGCTCGAGAGATTACCTTGTTA
AATCCGGTTTGGATCCATTCCAAGAATACTGGTAAACCGTTTTACGCCATTCTTCATAGGATTGATGTTG
GTGTTGTTATTGATTTAGAGCCAGCTAGAACTGAAGATCCTGCGCTTTCTATTGCTGGTGCTGTTCAATC
GCAGA
